Addgene plasmid #194567: pRK5-mEGFP-FOXC1-MUT
Purpose: Mammalian Expression of mEGFP-FOXC1 Mutant (Q200Rfs*109) Fusion Protein
Depositing lab: Denes Hnisz. Depositing organization: Max Planck Institute for Molecular Genetics. Publication: Aberrant phase separation and nucleolar dysfunction in rare genetic diseases. Mensah MA, Niskanen H, Magalhaes AP, Basu S, Kircher M, Sczakiel HL, Reiter AMV, Elsner J, Meinecke P, Biskup S, Chung BHY, Dombrowsky G, Eckmann-Scholz C, Hitz MP, Hoischen A, Holterhus PM, Hulsemann W, Kahrizi K, Kalscheuer VM, Kan A, Krumbiegel M, Kurth I, Leubner J, Longardt AC, Moritz JD, Najmabadi H, Skipalova K, Snijders Blok L, Tzschach A, Wiedersberg E, Zenker M, Garcia-Cabau C, Buschow R, Salvatella X, Kraushar ML, Mundlos S, Caliebe A, Spielmann M, Horn D, Hnisz D. Nature. 2023 Feb;614(7948):564-571. doi: 10.1038/s41586-022-05682-1. Epub 2023 Feb 8. PubMed 36755093.
Backbone
  Vector backbone: pRK5
  Vector type: Mammalian Expression
Growth in bacteria
  Bacterial resistance: Ampicillin, 100 μg/mL
  Growth temperature: 37°C
  Growth strain: DH5alpha
  Copy number: High Copy
Gene/Insert
  Gene/Insert name: FOXC1
  Species: H. sapiens (human)
  Mutation: Q200Rfs*109
  Entrez Gene: FOXC1 (a.k.a. ARA, ASGD3, FKHL7, FREAC-3, FREAC3, IGDA, IHG1, IRID1, RIEG3)
  Tag / fusion protein: mEGFP (N terminal on insert)
  Cloning method: Gibson Cloning
Terms and licenses: Academic/Nonprofit Terms; Industry Terms: Not Available to Industry
How to cite: pRK5-mEGFP-FOXC1-MUT was a gift from Denes Hnisz (Addgene plasmid # 194567 ; http://n2t.net/addgene:194567 ; RRID:Addgene_194567)
