[The description below was written by a language model from this plasmid's Addgene catalogue record and pLannotate feature annotations shown in this document.]
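Description:
pRK5-mEGFP-FOXC1-MUT is a mammalian expression plasmid of about 6.3 kb built on the pRK5 backbone. It produces a disease-associated frameshift variant of the human transcription factor FOXC1 fused to monomeric EGFP. It is propagated in E. coli as a high-copy plasmid through a ColE1/pUC-type origin and is selected with ampicillin via the β-lactamase gene and its own promoter. The backbone also carries an M13 phage origin for single-stranded DNA production. Short remnants of lacZα, lacI, rop and bom, plus a lac promoter/operator region, are cloning-vector leftovers with no evident role in the design.

Expression is driven by the human cytomegalovirus immediate-early enhancer and promoter, followed by a fragment of CMV intron A and an SP6 phage promoter that could support in vitro transcription. The automated annotation also flags a short match to an immunoglobulin heavy-chain signal sequence upstream of the fusion, which is probably a pRK5 leader remnant rather than a functional secretion signal. The open reading frame begins with the GFP moiety, which the tool labels as a close EGFP derivative and the catalogue records as N-terminal mEGFP. The FOXC1 sequence follows directly; it is matched to the mouse orthologue but catalogued as human. It carries the Q200Rfs*109 mutation, which shifts the reading frame at residue 200 and replaces the normal C-terminal portion with a 109-codon aberrant tail, consistent with the partial FOXC1 match. An SV40 polyadenylation signal terminates the transcript, and an SV40 enhancer/early promoter region lies downstream.

The plasmid is intended for transfecting mammalian cells to image the localisation of the mutant protein. The associated study examined aberrant phase separation and nucleolar dysfunction in rare genetic diseases.
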