Features (pLannotate 1.2.2; 21 found; start..end, strand, type, name):
     14..393     +  enhancer       CMV enhancer: human cytomegalovirus immediate early enhancer
    394..597     +  promoter       CMV promoter: human cytomegalovirus (CMV) immediate early promoter
    733..776     +  intron         CMV intron (fragment): modified intron A from human cytomegalovirus
    828..846     +  promoter       SP6 promoter: promoter for bacteriophage SP6 RNA polymerase
    850..887     +  CDS            IgH signal sequence (fragment): signal sequence from the mouse immunoglobulin heavy chain variable region
    939..1653    +  CDS            SiriusGFP (fragment): enhanced GFP (EGFP) derivative that exhibits robust folding and enhanced photostability (Zhong et al., 2019) mammalian codon-optimized
   1659..2465    +  CDS            Foxc1 (fragment): FOXC1_MOUSE - Also known as Fkh1, Fkhl7, Freac3, Mf1. Experimental evidence at protein level: Swiss-Prot protein existence level 1. DNA-binding transcriptional factor that plays a role in a broad range of cellular and developmental processes such as eye, bones, cardiovascular, kidney and skin development (PubMed:9635428, PubMed:9106663, PubMed:10479458, PubMed:10395790, PubMed:11562355, PubMed:18187037, PubMed:19668217, PubMed:22493429, PubMed:24590069, PubMed:25808752, PubMed:28223138). Acts either as a transcriptional activator or repressor (PubMed:28223138). Binds to the consensus binding s
   2616..2750    +  polyA_signal   SV40 poly(A) signal: SV40 polyadenylation signal
   2819..3176    +  promoter       SV40 promoter: SV40 enhancer and early promoter
   3195..3349    +  CDS            lacZα (fragment): LacZα fragment of β-galactosidase; lacZ fragment
   3355..3406    -  misc_feature   bom (fragment): basis of mobility region from pBR322
   3425..3805    +  rep_origin     M13 ori (sequence partly withheld): M13 bacteriophage origin of replication; arrow indicates direction of (+) strand synthesis
   3881..3930    -  misc_feature   bom (fragment): basis of mobility region from pBR322
   4032..4067    -  CDS            rop (fragment): Rop protein, which maintains plasmids at low copy number; rop
   4162..4266    +  promoter       AmpR promoter: bla
   4267..5127    +  CDS            AmpR: β-lactamase; bla; confers resistance to ampicillin, carbenicillin, and related antibiotics
   5298..5886    +  rep_origin     ori: high-copy-number ColE1/pMB1/pBR322/pUC origin of replication
   6069..6161    +  CDS            lacI (fragment): lac repressor; lacI; The lac repressor binds to the lac operator to inhibit transcription in E. coli. This inhibition can be relieved by adding lactose or isopropyl-β-D-thiogalactopyranoside (IPTG).
   6174..6195    +  protein_bind   CAP binding site: CAP binding activates transcription in the presence of cAMP. E. coli catabolite activator protein
   6210..6240    +  promoter       lac promoter: promoter for the E. coli lac operon
   6248..6264    +  protein_bind   lac operator: The lac repressor binds to the lac operator to inhibit transcription in E. coli. This inhibition can be relieved by adding lactose or isopropyl-β-D-thiogalactopyranoside (IPTG). lac repressor encoded by lacI
>Addgene plasmid #194567 | pRK5-mEGFP-FOXC1-MUT | addgene full sequence | sequence record 385228 | Addgene NGS Result
TTCGAGCTCGCCCGACATTGATTATTGACTAGTTATTAATAGTAATCAATTACGGGGTCATTAGTTCATA
GCCCATATATGGAGTTCCGCGTTACATAACTTACGGTAAATGGCCCGCCTGGCTGACCGCCCAACGACCC
CCGCCCATTGACGTCAATAATGACGTATGTTCCCATAGTAACGCCAATAGGGACTTTCCATTGACGTCAA
TGGGTGGAGTATTTACGGTAAACTGCCCACTTGGCAGTACATCAAGTGTATCATATGCCAAGTACGCCCC
CTATTGACGTCAATGACGGTAAATGGCCCGCCTGGCATTATGCCCAGTACATGACCTTATGGGACTTTCC
TACTTGGCAGTACATCTACGTATTAGTCATCGCTATTACCATGGTGATGCGGTTTTGGCAGTACATCAAT
GGGCGTGGATAGCGGTTTGACTCACGGGGATTTCCAAGTCTCCACCCCATTGACGTCAATGGGAGTTTGT
TTTGGCACCAAAATCAACGGGACTTTCCAAAATGTCGTAACAACTCCGCCCCATTGACGCAAATGGGCGG
TAGGCGTGTACGGTGGGAGGTCTATATAAGCAGAGCTCGTTTAGTGAACCGTCAGATCGCCTGGAGACGC
CATCCACGCTGTTTTGACCTCCATAGAAGACACCGGGACCGATCCAGCCTCCGCGGCCGGGAACGGTGCA
TTGGAACGCGGATTCCCCGTGCCAAGAGTGACGTAAGTACCGCCTATAGAGTCTATAGGCCCACCCCCTT
GGCTTCGTTAGAACGCGGCTACAATTAATACATAACCTTATGTATCATACACATACGATTTAGGTGACAC
TATAGAATAACATCCACTTTGCCTTTCTCTCCACAGGTGTCCACTCCCAGGTCCAACTGCACCTCGGTTC
TATCGATTGAATTCGTACCGGTGCCACCATGGTGAGCAAGGGCGAGGAGCTGTTCACCGGGGTGGTGCCC
ATCCTGGTCGAGCTGGACGGCGACGTAAACGGCCACAAGTTCAGCGTGCGCGGCGAGGGCGAGGGCGATG
CCACCAACGGCAAGCTGACCCTGAAGTTCATCTGCACCACCGGCAAGCTGCCCGTGCCCTGGCCCACCCT
CGTGACCACCCTGACCTACGGCGTGCAGTGCTTCAGCCGCTACCCCGACCACATGAAGCAGCACGACTTC
TTCAAGTCCGCCATGCCCGAAGGCTACGTCCAGGAGCGCACCATCTCCTTCAAGGACGACGGCACCTACA
AGACCCGCGCCGAGGTGAAGTTCGAGGGCGACACCCTGGTGAACCGCATCGAGCTGAAGGGCATCGACTT
CAAGGAGGACGGCAACATCCTGGGGCACAAGCTGGAGTACAACTTCAACAGCCACAACGTCTATATCACG
GCCGACAAGCAGAAGAACGGCATCAAGGCGAACTTCAAGATCCGCCACAACGTCGAGGACGGCAGCGTGC
AGCTCGCCGACCACTACCAGCAGAACACCCCCATCGGCGACGGCCCCGTGCTGCTGCCCGACAACCACTA
CCTGAGCACCCAGTCCAAGCTGAGCAAAGACCCCAACGAGAAGCGCGATCACATGGTCCTGCTGGAGTTC
GTGACCGCCGCCGGGATCACTCTCGGCATGGACGAGCTGTACACGGCGATGCAAGCCAGGTATTCAGTCA
GCTCCCCTAATTCACTCGGGGTTGTACCTTATTTGGGTGGAGAACAATCTTATTATAGGGCAGCAGCGGC
AGCTGCTGGCGGTGGATATACAGCTATGCCTGCACCTATGTCCGTCTATAGTCATCCCGCCCATGCTGAA
CAATATCCTGGTGGGATGGCTCGGGCATATGGTCCGTATACCCCTCAACCTCAACCAAAAGATATGGTAA
AACCCCCGTACAGTTATATAGCCTTGATTACAATGGCGATTCAAAATGCACCCGATAAGAAGATAACATT
GAATGGAATTTATCAGTTTATCATGGATAGATTCCCCTTCTATAGAGATAATAAACAAGGGTGGCAAAAT
TCTATTAGGCATAATCTGTCACTGAACGAATGTTTTGTGAAAGTACCCAGGGATGATAAGAAGCCCGGAA
AAGGATCCTATTGGACCCTTGATCCAGATTCTTATAATATGTTTGAAAATGGATCATTTCTCAGAAGACG
CCGCCGTTTTAAGAAGAAAGATGCCGTAAAAGATAAAGAAGAGAAAGATCGGCTTCATCTTAAAGAACCA
CCACCCCCAGGTCGACGCTCCCGACCCACCGCCACCAGGCCTGTGAGAAGTAGAAGACCCTGTGCTTCTC
GGACCAGCCGTCCTAGGACTGTGAGAGCACCAAGGAGACCATCCCCTTGTCCTAGACCCCCGCCATGGGC
CGCCGCCGCTCCCCCTAGATGTCCTCGATCCCGTGCACCAACCGCCGCTGCTGCCGCTTGCCCTGCCGGT
GCCGCACCTCGAGCTGCTTGTAGGAGACGCGGAAGGAGCGCATGGACCGTTCGCATCCCTAGACGTCGTC
GACCTAGACCCCCACCTAGGAGACGGACAATTGCACGCGCCAGTGCTTGGACTACTTCTTAAAGTCGACC
TGCAGAAGCTTGGCCGCCATGGCCCAACTTGTTTATTGCAGCTTATAATGGTTACAAATAAAGCAATAGC
ATCACAAATTTCACAAATAAAGCATTTTTTTCACTGCATTCTAGTTGTGGTTTGTCCAAACTCATCAATG
TATCTTATCATGTCTGGATCGGGAATTAATTCGGCGCAGCACCATGGCCTGAAATAACCTCTGAAAGAGG
AACTTGGTTAGGTACCTTCTGAGGCGGAAAGAACCAGCTGTGGAATGTGTGTCAGTTAGGGTGTGGAAAG
TCCCCAGGCTCCCCAGCAGGCAGAAGTATGCAAAGCATGCATCTCAATTAGTCAGCAACCAGGTGTGGAA
AGTCCCCAGGCTCCCCAGCAGGCAGAAGTATGCAAAGCATGCATCTCAATTAGTCAGCAACCATAGTCCC
GCCCCTAACTCCGCCCATCCCGCCCCTAACTCCGCCCAGTTCCGCCCATTCTCCGCCCCATGGCTGACTA
ATTTTTTTTATTTATGCAGAGGCCGAGGCCGCCTCGGCCTCTGAGCTATTCCAGAAGTAGTGAGGAGGCT
TTTTTGGAGGCCTAGGCTTTTGCAAAAAGCTGTTAACAGCTTGGCACTGGCCGTCGTTTTACAACGTCGT
GACTGGGAAAACCCTGGCGTTACCCAACTTAATCGCCTTGCAGCACATCCCCCTTTCGCCAGCTGGCGTA
ATAGCGAAGAGGCCCGCACCGATCGCCCTTCCCAACAGTTGCGCAGCCTGAATGGCGAATGGCGCCTGAT
GCGGTATTTTCTCCTTACGCATCTGTGCGGTATTTCACACCGCATA
[142 nt withheld, positions 3407-3548]
C
[141 nt withheld, positions 3550-3690]
CCTTTGACGTTGGAGTCCACGTTCTTT
[37 nt withheld, positions 3718-3754]
ACCCTATCTCGGGCTATTCTTTTGATTTATAAGGGATTTTGCCGATTTCGGCCTATTGGTTAAAAAATGA
GCTGATTTAACAAAAATTTAACGCGAATTTTAACAAAATATTAACGTTTACAATTTTATGGTGCACTCTC
AGTACAATCTGCTCTGATGCCGCATAGTTAAGCCAGCCCCGACACCCGCCAACACCCGCTGACGCGCCCT
GACGGGCTTGTCTGCTCCCGGCATCCGCTTACAGACAAGCTGTGACCGTCTCCGGGAGCTGCATGTGTCA
GAGGTTTTCACCGTCATCACCGAAACGCGCGAGACGAAAGGGCCTCGTGATACGCCTATTTTTATAGGTT
AATGTCATGATAATAATGGTTTCTTAGACGTCAGGTGGCACTTTTCGGGGAAATGTGCGCGGAACCCCTA
TTTGTTTATTTTTCTAAATACATTCAAATATGTATCCGCTCATGAGACAATAACCCTGATAAATGCTTCA
ATAATATTGAAAAAGGAAGAGTATGAGTATTCAACATTTCCGTGTCGCCCTTATTCCCTTTTTTGCGGCA
TTTTGCCTTCCTGTTTTTGCTCACCCAGAAACGCTGGTGAAAGTAAAAGATGCTGAAGATCAGTTGGGTG
CACGAGTGGGTTACATCGAACTGGATCTCAACAGCGGTAAGATCCTTGAGAGTTTTCGCCCCGAAGAACG
TTTTCCAATGATGAGCACTTTTAAAGTTCTGCTATGTGGCGCGGTATTATCCCGTATTGACGCCGGGCAA
GAGCAACTCGGTCGCCGCATACACTATTCTCAGAATGACTTGGTTGAGTACTCACCAGTCACAGAAAAGC
ATCTTACGGATGGCATGACAGTAAGAGAATTATGCAGTGCTGCCATAACCATGAGTGATAACACTGCGGC
CAACTTACTTCTGACAACGATCGGAGGACCGAAGGAGCTAACCGCTTTTTTGCACAACATGGGGGATCAT
GTAACTCGCCTTGATCGTTGGGAACCGGAGCTGAATGAAGCCATACCAAACGACGAGCGTGACACCACGA
TGCCTGTAGCAATGGCAACAACGTTGCGCAAACTATTAACTGGCGAACTACTTACTCTAGCTTCCCGGCA
ACAATTAATAGACTGGATGGAGGCGGATAAAGTTGCAGGACCACTTCTGCGCTCGGCCCTTCCGGCTGGC
TGGTTTATTGCTGATAAATCTGGAGCCGGTGAGCGTGGGTCTCGCGGTATCATTGCAGCACTGGGGCCAG
ATGGTAAGCCCTCCCGTATCGTAGTTATCTACACGACGGGGAGTCAGGCAACTATGGATGAACGAAATAG
ACAGATCGCTGAGATAGGTGCCTCACTGATTAAGCATTGGTAACTGTCAGACCAAGTTTACTCATATATA
CTTTAGATTGATTTAAAACTTCATTTTTAATTTAAAAGGATCTAGGTGAAGATCCTTTTTGATAATCTCA
TGACCAAAATCCCTTAACGTGAGTTTTCGTTCCACTGAGCGTCAGACCCCGTAGAAAAGATCAAAGGATC
TTCTTGAGATCCTTTTTTTCTGCGCGTAATCTGCTGCTTGCAAACAAAAAAACCACCGCTACCAGCGGTG
GTTTGTTTGCCGGATCAAGAGCTACCAACTCTTTTTCCGAAGGTAACTGGCTTCAGCAGAGCGCAGATAC
CAAATACTGTTCTTCTAGTGTAGCCGTAGTTAGGCCACCACTTCAAGAACTCTGTAGCACCGCCTACATA
CCTCGCTCTGCTAATCCTGTTACCAGTGGCTGCTGCCAGTGGCGATAAGTCGTGTCTTACCGGGTTGGAC
TCAAGACGATAGTTACCGGATAAGGCGCAGCGGTCGGGCTGAACGGGGGGTTCGTGCACACAGCCCAGCT
TGGAGCGAACGACCTACACCGAACTGAGATACCTACAGCGTGAGCTATGAGAAAGCGCCACGCTTCCCGA
AGGGAGAAAGGCGGACAGGTATCCGGTAAGCGGCAGGGTCGGAACAGGAGAGCGCACGAGGGAGCTTCCA
GGGGGAAACGCCTGGTATCTTTATAGTCCTGTCGGGTTTCGCCACCTCTGACTTGAGCGTCGATTTTTGT
GATGCTCGTCAGGGGGGCGGAGCCTATGGAAAAACGCCAGCAACGCGGCCTTTTTACGGTTCCTGGCCTT
TTGCTGGCCTTTTGCTCACATGTTCTTTCCTGCGTTATCCCCTGATTCTGTGGATAACCGTATTACCGCC
TTTGAGTGAGCTGATACCGCTCGCCGCAGCCGAACGACCGAGCGCAGCGAGTCAGTGAGCGAGGAAGCGG
AAGAGCGCCCAATACGCAAACCGCCTCTCCCCGCGCGTTGGCCGATTCATTAATGCAGCTGGCACGACAG
GTTTCCCGACTGGAAAGCGGGCAGTGAGCGCAACGCAATTAATGTGAGTTAGCTCACTCATTAGGCACCC
CAGGCTTTACACTTTATGCTTCCGGCTCGTATGTTGTGTGGAATTGTGAGCGGATAACAATTTCACACAG
GAAACAGCTATGACATGATTACGAATTAA
